>Addgene plasmid #13043 | pAY02 | addgene partial sequence | sequence record 122855 | T7 5'-TAATACGACTCACTATAGGG-3'
CTTTAAGAAGGAGATATACCATGGGCAGCAGCCATCATCATCATCATCACAGCAGCGGCCTGGTGCCGCG
CGGCAGCCATATGAGTGCAATAGAAAATTTCGACGCCCATACGCCCATGATGCAGCAGTATCTCAGGCTG
AAAGCCCAGCATCCCGAGATCCTGCTGTTTTACCGGATGGGTGATGCTTATGAACTGTTTTATGACGACG
CAAAACGCGCGTCGCAACTGCTGGATATTTCACTGACCAAACGCGGTGCTTCGGCGGGAGAGCCGATCCC
GATGGCGGGGATTCCCTACCATGCGGTGGAAAACTATCTCGCCAAACTGGTGAATCAGGGAGAGTCCGTT
GCCATCTGCGAACAAATTGGCGATCCGGCGACCAGCAAAGGTCCGGTTGAGCGCAAAGTTGTGCGTATCG
TTACGCCAGGCACCATCAGCGATGAAGCCCTGTTGCAGGAGCGTCAGGACAACCTGCTGGCGGCTATCTG
GCAGGACAGCAAAGGTTTCGGCTACGCGACGCTGGATATCAGTTCCGGGCGTTTTCGCCTGAGCGAACCG
GCTGACCGCGAAACGATGGCGGCAGAACTGCAACGCACTAATCCTGCGGAACTGCTGTATGCAGAAGATT
TTGCTGAAATGTCGTTAATTGAAGGCCGTCGCGGCCTGCGCCGTCGCCCGCTGTGGGAGTTTGAAATCGA
CACCGCGCGCCAGCAGTTGAATCTGC
