[The description below was written by a language model from this plasmid's Addgene catalogue record.]
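Description:
pAY02 is a bacterial expression plasmid built on the Novagen pET17xb backbone (about 4 kb without insert) that encodes a mutant form of the Escherichia coli mismatch repair protein MutS. It is selected with ampicillin, is recorded as low copy, and is maintained in a standard cloning strain (DH5alpha). No feature table accompanies the record, so the origin of replication and promoter are not explicitly listed. However, pET-series vectors drive expression from a T7 promoter, which fits the T7 forward sequencing primer given, and such plasmids are normally moved into a host supplying T7 RNA polymerase for protein production.

The insert is the full-length E. coli mutS coding sequence (about 2.56 kb), cloned between XbaI and EcoRV sites, both of which are retained. It carries a TTT-to-GCT codon change that converts phenylalanine 36 to alanine (F36A). The protein is made with an N-terminal His6 tag, recorded as contributed by the backbone, which allows purification by immobilised metal affinity chromatography. The depositor notes that the construct was derived from an earlier His6-MutS expression plasmid, pTX412.

The associated publication examines the requirement for Phe36 in DNA binding and mismatch repair by MutS. pAY02 therefore serves to overproduce and purify the F36A mutant for comparison with the wild-type protein, for example in mismatch binding and repair assays. The record restricts distribution to academic and nonprofit users.
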