Addgene plasmid #13043: pAY02
Depositing lab: Peggy Hsieh. Depositing organization: National Institute of Diabetes & Digestive & Kidney Diseases (NIDDK). Publication: Requirement for Phe36 for DNA binding and mismatch repair by Escherichia coli MutS protein. Yamamoto A, Schofield MJ, Biswas I, Hsieh P. Nucleic Acids Res. 2000 Sep 15. 28(18):3564-9. 10.1093/nar/28.18.3564 PubMed 10982877.
Backbone
  Vector backbone: pET17xb
  Backbone manufacturer: Novagen
  Backbone size w/o insert (bp): 4000
  Vector type: Bacterial Expression
Growth in bacteria
  Bacterial resistance: Ampicillin, 100 μg/mL
  Growth temperature: 37°C
  Growth strain: DH5alpha
  Copy number: Low Copy
Gene/Insert
  Gene/Insert name: MutS
  Species: E. coli
  Insert size (bp): 2562
  Mutation: T193TT to G193CT Phe to Ala mutation
  GenBank ID: U69873
  Tag / fusion protein: His6 (N terminal on backbone)
  Cloning method: Restriction Enzyme; 5′ cloning site XbaI (not destroyed); 3′ cloning site EcoRV (not destroyed)
  Sequencing primers: 5′ T7 fwd
Terms and licenses: Academic/Nonprofit Terms; Industry Terms: Not Available to Industry
Depositor comments: encodes mutant E.coli His6-MutS protein F36A (full length) Derived from pTX412 Feng, G. and Winkler, M.E. 1995 Biotechniques 19:956-965
How to cite: pAY02 was a gift from Peggy Hsieh (Addgene plasmid # 13043 ; http://n2t.net/addgene:13043 ; RRID:Addgene_13043)
